Addgene plasmid #249418: pX459-TMEM217-gRNA#2
Purpose: pX459 plasmid containing gRNA#2 targeting the end of the coding exon of human TMEM217
Depositing lab: Masahito Ikawa. Depositing organization: The University of Osaka. Publication: Formation of a complex between TMEM217 and the sodium-proton exchanger SLC9C1 is crucial for mouse sperm motility and male fertility. Iida-Norita R, Miyata H, Ninomiya A, Emori C, Kamoshita M, Pan C, Wang H, Ikawa M. Proc Natl Acad Sci U S A. 2025 Oct 21;122(42):e2513924122. doi: 10.1073/pnas.2513924122. Epub 2025 Oct 15. PubMed 41091759.
Backbone
  Vector backbone: px459
  Vector type: CRISPR
Growth in bacteria
  Bacterial resistance: Ampicillin, 100 μg/mL
  Growth temperature: 37°C
  Growth strain: DH5alpha
  Copy number: Unknown
Gene/Insert
  Gene/Insert name: TMEM217
  gRNA/shRNA sequence: CAAGAGACGAATTTCTACAG
  Species: H. sapiens (human)
  Entrez Gene: TMEM217 (a.k.a. C6orf128, dJ355M6.2)
  Cloning method: Restriction Enzyme; 5′ cloning site BbsI (destroyed during cloning); 3′ cloning site BbsI (destroyed during cloning)
  Sequencing primers: 5′ tggactatcatatgcttacc
Terms and licenses: Academic/Nonprofit Terms; Industry Terms: Not Available to Industry
How to cite: pX459-TMEM217-gRNA#2 was a gift from Masahito Ikawa (Addgene plasmid # 249418 ; http://n2t.net/addgene:249418 ; RRID:Addgene_249418)
