[The description below was written by a language model from this plasmid's Addgene catalogue record and pLannotate feature annotations shown in this document.]
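Description:
pX459-TMEM217-gRNA#2 is an all-in-one CRISPR/Cas9 plasmid for mammalian cells, built on the pX459 backbone, that expresses both a single guide RNA and Streptococcus pyogenes Cas9 from one vector. It is propagated in E. coli through a high-copy ColE1/pUC-type origin and selected with ampicillin via the β-lactamase gene. An f1 phage origin is also present, along with small annotated fragments of bom and rop that appear to be backbone remnants.

The guide cassette consists of the human U6 RNA polymerase III promoter followed by a 20-nt spacer directed at the end of the coding exon of human TMEM217, fused to the S. pyogenes gRNA scaffold. The spacer was inserted between BbsI sites, which were destroyed during cloning. A second, partial scaffold annotation lies just downstream. The nuclease cassette is driven by a hybrid promoter made of the CMV enhancer, the chicken β-actin promoter and a hybrid intron. The Cas9 coding sequence is annotated as contiguous N- and C-terminal portions that together form one continuous reading frame, ending in a nucleoplasmin bipartite nuclear localization signal. A puromycin N-acetyltransferase gene follows in the same transcription unit ahead of the bGH polyadenylation signal, allowing transient puromycin enrichment of transfected cells. The table does not annotate the linker between Cas9 and PuroR. A single AAV2 ITR sits after the poly(A) signal, but with only one ITR annotated the plasmid is not configured as an AAV packaging vector.

According to the record, this is the second of the guides designed against the 3′ end of the TMEM217 coding region. The record does not say which editing outcome was intended.
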