Features (pLannotate 1.2.2; 19 found; start..end, strand, type, name):
      1..241     +  promoter       U6 promoter: RNA polymerase III promoter for human U6 snRNA
    270..345     +  misc_RNA       gRNA scaffold: guide RNA scaffold for the Streptococcus pyogenes CRISPR/Cas9 system
    352..395     +  misc_RNA       gRNA scaffold (fragment): guide RNA scaffold for the Streptococcus pyogenes CRISPR/Cas9 system
    442..727     +  enhancer       CMV enhancer: human cytomegalovirus immediate early enhancer; contains an 18-bp deletion relative to the standard CMV enhancer
    729..1006    +  promoter       chicken β-actin promoter: No description available
   1007..1234    +  intron         hybrid intron: hybrid between chicken β-actin (CBA) and minute virus of mice (MMV) introns (Gray et al., 2011)
   1372..2973    +  CDS            Cas9(N): N-terminal portion of Streptococcus pyogenes Cas9 (Zetsche et al., 2015)
   2974..5472    +  CDS            Cas9(C): C-terminal portion of Streptococcus pyogenes Cas9 (Zetsche et al., 2015)
   5473..5520    +  CDS            nucleoplasmin NLS: bipartite nuclear localization signal from nucleoplasmin
   5590..6189    +  CDS            PuroR (fragment): puromycin N-acetyltransferase; pac from Streptomyces; confers resistance to puromycin
   6223..6334    +  polyA_signal   bGH poly(A) signal: bovine growth hormone polyadenylation signal
   6439..6579    +  repeat_region  AAV2 ITR: inverted terminal repeat of adeno-associated virus serotype 2 inverted
   6584..6635    -  misc_feature   bom (fragment): basis of mobility region from pBR322
   6654..7109    +  rep_origin     f1 ori (sequence partly withheld): f1 bacteriophage origin of replication; arrow indicates direction of (+) strand synthesis
   7110..7159    -  misc_feature   bom (fragment): basis of mobility region from pBR322
   7261..7296    -  CDS            rop (fragment): Rop protein, which maintains plasmids at low copy number; rop
   7391..7495    +  promoter       AmpR promoter: bla
   7496..8356    +  CDS            AmpR: β-lactamase; bla; confers resistance to ampicillin, carbenicillin, and related antibiotics
   8527..9115    +  rep_origin     ori: high-copy-number ColE1/pMB1/pBR322/pUC origin of replication
>Addgene plasmid #249418 | pX459-TMEM217-gRNA#2 | addgene full sequence | sequence record 501139 | Addgene NGS Result
GAGGGCCTATTTCCCATGATTCCTTCATATTTGCATATACGATACAAGGCTGTTAGAGAGATAATTGGAA
TTAATTTGACTGTAAACACAAAGATATTAGTACAAAATACGTGACGTAGAAAGTAATAATTTCTTGGGTA
GTTTGCAGTTTTAAAATTATGTTTTAAAATGGACTATCATATGCTTACCGTAACTTGAAAGTATTTCGAT
TTCTTGGCTTTATATATCTTGTGGAAAGGACGAAACACCCAAGAGACGAATTTCTACAGGTTTTAGAGCT
AGAAATAGCAAGTTAAAATAAGGCTAGTCCGTTATCAACTTGAAAAAGTGGCACCGAGTCGGTGCTTTTT
TGTTTTAGAGCTAGAAATAGCAAGTTAAAATAAGGCTAGTCCGTTTTTAGCGCGTGCGCCAATTCTGCAG
ACAAATGGCTCTAGAGGTACCCGTTACATAACTTACGGTAAATGGCCCGCCTGGCTGACCGCCCAACGAC
CCCCGCCCATTGACGTCAATAGTAACGCCAATAGGGACTTTCCATTGACGTCAATGGGTGGAGTATTTAC
GGTAAACTGCCCACTTGGCAGTACATCAAGTGTATCATATGCCAAGTACGCCCCCTATTGACGTCAATGA
CGGTAAATGGCCCGCCTGGCATTGTGCCCAGTACATGACCTTATGGGACTTTCCTACTTGGCAGTACATC
TACGTATTAGTCATCGCTATTACCATGGTCGAGGTGAGCCCCACGTTCTGCTTCACTCTCCCCATCTCCC
CCCCCTCCCCACCCCCAATTTTGTATTTATTTATTTTTTAATTATTTTGTGCAGCGATGGGGGCGGGGGG
GGGGGGGGGGCGCGCGCCAGGGGGGGGGGGGGGGGGGGAGGGGGGGGGSGGGGSGAGGSGGAGAGGTGCG
GCGGCAGCCAATCAGAGCGGCGCGCTCCGAAAGTTTCCTTTTATGGCGAGGCGGCGGCGGCGGCGGCCCT
ATAAAAAGCGAAGCGCGCGGCGGGCGGGAGTCGCTGCGCGCTGCCTTCGCCCCGTGCCCCGCTCCGCCGC
CGCCTCGCGCCGCCCGCCCCGGCTCTGACTGACCGCGTTACTCCCACAGGTGAGCGGGCGGGACGGCCCT
TCTCCTCCGGGCTGTAATTAGCTGAGCAAGAGGTAAGGGTTTAAGGGATGGTTGGTTGGTGGGGTATTAA
TGTTTAATTACCTGGAGCACCTGCCTGAAATCACTTTTTTTCAGGTTGGACCGGTGCCACCATGGACTAT
AAGGACCACGACGGAGACTACAAGGATCATGATATTGATTACAAAGACGATGACGATAAGATGGCCCCAA
AGAAGAAGCGGAAGGTCGGTATCCACGGAGTCCCAGCAGCCGACAAGAAGTACAGCATCGGCCTGGACAT
CGGCACCAACTCTGTGGGCTGGGCCGTGATCACCGACGAGTACAAGGTGCCCAGCAAGAAATTCAAGGTG
CTGGGCAACACCGACCGGCACAGCATCAAGAAGAACCTGATCGGAGCCCTGCTGTTCGACAGCGGCGAAA
CAGCCGAGGCCACCCGGCTGAAGAGAACCGCCAGAAGAAGATACACCAGACGGAAGAACCGGATCTGCTA
TCTGCAAGAGATCTTCAGCAACGAGATGGCCAAGGTGGACGACAGCTTCTTCCACAGACTGGAAGAGTCC
TTCCTGGTGGAAGAGGATAAGAAGCACGAGCGGCACCCCATCTTCGGCAACATCGTGGACGAGGTGGCCT
ACCACGAGAAGTACCCCACCATCTACCACCTGAGAAAGAAACTGGTGGACAGCACCGACAAGGCCGACCT
GCGGCTGATCTATCTGGCCCTGGCCCACATGATCAAGTTCCGGGGCCACTTCCTGATCGAGGGCGACCTG
AACCCCGACAACAGCGACGTGGACAAGCTGTTCATCCAGCTGGTGCAGACCTACAACCAGCTGTTCGAGG
AAAACCCCATCAACGCCAGCGGCGTGGACGCCAAGGCCATCCTGTCTGCCAGACTGAGCAAGAGCAGACG
GCTGGAAAATCTGATCGCCCAGCTGCCCGGCGAGAAGAAGAATGGCCTGTTCGGAAACCTGATTGCCCTG
AGCCTGGGCCTGACCCCCAACTTCAAGAGCAACTTCGACCTGGCCGAGGATGCCAAACTGCAGCTGAGCA
AGGACACCTACGACGACGACCTGGACAACCTGCTGGCCCAGATCGGCGACCAGTACGCCGACCTGTTTCT
GGCCGCCAAGAACCTGTCCGACGCCATCCTGCTGAGCGACATCCTGAGAGTGAACACCGAGATCACCAAG
GCCCCCCTGAGCGCCTCTATGATCAAGAGATACGACGAGCACCACCAGGACCTGACCCTGCTGAAAGCTC
TCGTGCGGCAGCAGCTGCCTGAGAAGTACAAAGAGATTTTCTTCGACCAGAGCAAGAACGGCTACGCCGG
CTACATTGACGGCGGAGCCAGCCAGGAAGAGTTCTACAAGTTCATCAAGCCCATCCTGGAAAAGATGGAC
GGCACCGAGGAACTGCTCGTGAAGCTGAACAGAGAGGACCTGCTGCGGAAGCAGCGGACCTTCGACAACG
GCAGCATCCCCCACCAGATCCACCTGGGAGAGCTGCACGCCATTCTGCGGCGGCAGGAAGATTTTTACCC
ATTCCTGAAGGACAACCGGGAAAAGATCGAGAAGATCCTGACCTTCCGCATCCCCTACTACGTGGGCCCT
CTGGCCAGGGGAAACAGCAGATTCGCCTGGATGACCAGAAAGAGCGAGGAAACCATCACCCCCTGGAACT
TCGAGGAAGTGGTGGACAAGGGCGCTTCCGCCCAGAGCTTCATCGAGCGGATGACCAACTTCGATAAGAA
CCTGCCCAACGAGAAGGTGCTGCCCAAGCACAGCCTGCTGTACGAGTACTTCACCGTGTATAACGAGCTG
ACCAAAGTGAAATACGTGACCGAGGGAATGAGAAAGCCCGCCTTCCTGAGCGGCGAGCAGAAAAAGGCCA
TCGTGGACCTGCTGTTCAAGACCAACCGGAAAGTGACCGTGAAGCAGCTGAAAGAGGACTACTTCAAGAA
AATCGAGTGCTTCGACTCCGTGGAAATCTCCGGCGTGGAAGATCGGTTCAACGCCTCCCTGGGCACATAC
CACGATCTGCTGAAAATTATCAAGGACAAGGACTTCCTGGACAATGAGGAAAACGAGGACATTCTGGAAG
ATATCGTGCTGACCCTGACACTGTTTGAGGACAGAGAGATGATCGAGGAACGGCTGAAAACCTATGCCCA
CCTGTTCGACGACAAAGTGATGAAGCAGCTGAAGCGGCGGAGATACACCGGCTGGGGCAGGCTGAGCCGG
AAGCTGATCAACGGCATCCGGGACAAGCAGTCCGGCAAGACAATCCTGGATTTCCTGAAGTCCGACGGCT
TCGCCAACAGAAACTTCATGCAGCTGATCCACGACGACAGCCTGACCTTTAAAGAGGACATCCAGAAAGC
CCAGGTGTCCGGCCAGGGCGATAGCCTGCACGAGCACATTGCCAATCTGGCCGGCAGCCCCGCCATTAAG
AAGGGCATCCTGCAGACAGTGAAGGTGGTGGACGAGCTCGTGAAAGTGATGGGCCGGCACAAGCCCGAGA
ACATCGTGATCGAAATGGCCAGAGAGAACCAGACCACCCAGAAGGGACAGAAGAACAGCCGCGAGAGAAT
GAAGCGGATCGAAGAGGGCATCAAAGAGCTGGGCAGCCAGATCCTGAAAGAACACCCCGTGGAAAACACC
CAGCTGCAGAACGAGAAGCTGTACCTGTACTACCTGCAGAATGGGCGGGATATGTACGTGGACCAGGAAC
TGGACATCAACCGGCTGTCCGACTACGATGTGGACCATATCGTGCCTCAGAGCTTTCTGAAGGACGACTC
CATCGACAACAAGGTGCTGACCAGAAGCGACAAGAACCGGGGCAAGAGCGACAACGTGCCCTCCGAAGAG
GTCGTGAAGAAGATGAAGAACTACTGGCGGCAGCTGCTGAACGCCAAGCTGATTACCCAGAGAAAGTTCG
ACAATCTGACCAAGGCCGAGAGAGGCGGCCTGAGCGAACTGGATAAGGCCGGCTTCATCAAGAGACAGCT
GGTGGAAACCCGGCAGATCACAAAGCACGTGGCACAGATCCTGGACTCCCGGATGAACACTAAGTACGAC
GAGAATGACAAGCTGATCCGGGAAGTGAAAGTGATCACCCTGAAGTCCAAGCTGGTGTCCGATTTCCGGA
AGGATTTCCAGTTTTACAAAGTGCGCGAGATCAACAACTACCACCACGCCCACGACGCCTACCTGAACGC
CGTCGTGGGAACCGCCCTGATCAAAAAGTACCCTAAGCTGGAAAGCGAGTTCGTGTACGGCGACTACAAG
GTGTACGACGTGCGGAAGATGATCGCCAAGAGCGAGCAGGAAATCGGCAAGGCTACCGCCAAGTACTTCT
TCTACAGCAACATCATGAACTTTTTCAAGACCGAGATTACCCTGGCCAACGGCGAGATCCGGAAGCGGCC
TCTGATCGAGACAAACGGCGAAACCGGGGAGATCGTGTGGGATAAGGGCCGGGATTTTGCCACCGTGCGG
AAAGTGCTGAGCATGCCCCAAGTGAATATCGTGAAAAAGACCGAGGTGCAGACAGGCGGCTTCAGCAAAG
AGTCTATCCTGCCCAAGAGGAACAGCGATAAGCTGATCGCCAGAAAGAAGGACTGGGACCCTAAGAAGTA
CGGCGGCTTCGACAGCCCCACCGTGGCCTATTCTGTGCTGGTGGTGGCCAAAGTGGAAAAGGGCAAGTCC
AAGAAACTGAAGAGTGTGAAAGAGCTGCTGGGGATCACCATCATGGAAAGAAGCAGCTTCGAGAAGAATC
CCATCGACTTTCTGGAAGCCAAGGGCTACAAAGAAGTGAAAAAGGACCTGATCATCAAGCTGCCTAAGTA
CTCCCTGTTCGAGCTGGAAAACGGCCGGAAGAGAATGCTGGCCTCTGCCGGCGAACTGCAGAAGGGAAAC
GAACTGGCCCTGCCCTCCAAATATGTGAACTTCCTGTACCTGGCCAGCCACTATGAGAAGCTGAAGGGCT
CCCCCGAGGATAATGAGCAGAAACAGCTGTTTGTGGAACAGCACAAGCACTACCTGGACGAGATCATCGA
GCAGATCAGCGAGTTCTCCAAGAGAGTGATCCTGGCCGACGCTAATCTGGACAAAGTGCTGTCCGCCTAC
AACAAGCACCGGGATAAGCCCATCAGAGAGCAGGCCGAGAATATCATCCACCTGTTTACCCTGACCAATC
TGGGAGCCCCTGCCGCCTTCAAGTACTTTGACACCACCATCGACCGGAAGAGGTACACCAGCACCAAAGA
GGTGCTGGACGCCACCCTGATCCACCAGAGCATCACCGGCCTGTACGAGACACGGATCGACCTGTCTCAG
CTGGGAGGCGACAAAAGGCCGGCGGCCACGAAAAAGGCCGGCCAGGCAAAAAAGAAAAAGGAATTCGGCA
GTGGAGAGGGCAGAGGAAGTCTGCTAACATGCGGTGACGTCGAGGAGAATCCTGGCCCAATGACCGAGTA
CAAGCCCACGGTGCGCCTCGCCACCCGCGACGACGTCCCCAGGGCCGTACGCACCCTCGCCGCCGCGTTC
GCCGACTACCCCGCCACGCGCCACACCGTCGATCCGGACCGCCACATCGAGCGGGTCACCGAGCTGCAAG
AACTCTTCCTCACGCGCGTCGGGCTCGACATCGGCAAGGTGTGGGTCGCGGACGACGGCGCCGCGGTGGC
GGTCTGGACCACGCCGGAGAGCGTCGAAGCGGGGGCGGTGTTCGCCGAGATCGGCCCGCGCATGGCCGAG
TTGAGCGGTTCCCGGCTGGCCGCGCAGCAACAGATGGAAGGCCTCCTGGCGCCGCACCGGCCCAAGGAGC
CCGCGTGGTTCCTGGCCACCGTCGGAGTCTCGCCCGACCACCAGGGCAAGGGTCTGGGCAGCGCCGTCGT
GCTCCCCGGAGTGGAGGCGGCCGAGCGCGCCGGGGTGCCCGCCTTCCTGGAGACCTCCGCGCCCCGCAAC
CTCCCCTTCTACGAGCGGCTCGGCTTCACCGTCACCGCCGACGTCGAGGTGCCCGAAGGACCGCGCACCT
GGTGCATGACCCGCAAGCCCGGTGCCTGAGAATTCTAACTAGAGCTCGCTGATCAGCCTCGACTGTGCCT
TCTAGTTGCCAGCCATCTGTTGTTTGCCCCTCCCCCGTGCCTTCCTTGACCCTGGAAGGTGCCACTCCCA
CTGTCCTTTCCTAATAAAATGAGGAAATTGCATCGCATTGTCTGAGTAGGTGTCATTCTATTCTGGGGGG
TGGGGTGGGGCAGGACAGCAAGGGGGAGGATTGGGAAGAGAATAGCAGGCATGCTGGGGAGCGGCCGCAG
GAACCCCTAGTGATGGAGTTGGCCACTCCCTCTCTGCGCGCTCGCTCGCTCACTGAGGCCGGGCGACCAA
AGGTCGCCCGACGCCCGGGCTTTGCCCGGGCGGCCTCAGTGAGCGAGCGAGCGCGCAGCTGCCTGCAGGG
GCGCCTGATGCGGTATTTTCTCCTTACGCATCTGTGCGGTATTTCACACCGCATA
[95 nt withheld, positions 6636-6730]
T
[46 nt withheld, positions 6732-6777]
C
[141 nt withheld, positions 6779-6919]
CCTTTGACGTTGGAGTCCACGTTCTTT
[37 nt withheld, positions 6947-6983]
ACTCTATCTCGGGCTATTCTTTTGATTTATAAGGGATTTTGCCGATTTCGGTCTATTGGTTAAAAAATGA
GCTGATTTAACAAAAATTTAACGCGAATTTTAACAAAATATTAACGTTTACAATTTTATGGTGCACTCTC
AGTACAATCTGCTCTGATGCCGCATAGTTAAGCCAGCCCCGACACCCGCCAACACCCGCTGACGCGCCCT
GACGGGCTTGTCTGCTCCCGGCATCCGCTTACAGACAAGCTGTGACCGTCTCCGGGAGCTGCATGTGTCA
GAGGTTTTCACCGTCATCACCGAAACGCGCGAGACGAAAGGGCCTCGTGATACGCCTATTTTTATAGGTT
AATGTCATGATAATAATGGTTTCTTAGACGTCAGGTGGCACTTTTCGGGGAAATGTGCGCGGAACCCCTA
TTTGTTTATTTTTCTAAATACATTCAAATATGTATCCGCTCATGAGACAATAACCCTGATAAATGCTTCA
ATAATATTGAAAAAGGAAGAGTATGAGTATTCAACATTTCCGTGTCGCCCTTATTCCCTTTTTTGCGGCA
TTTTGCCTTCCTGTTTTTGCTCACCCAGAAACGCTGGTGAAAGTAAAAGATGCTGAAGATCAGTTGGGTG
CACGAGTGGGTTACATCGAACTGGATCTCAACAGCGGTAAGATCCTTGAGAGTTTTCGCCCCGAAGAACG
TTTTCCAATGATGAGCACTTTTAAAGTTCTGCTATGTGGCGCGGTATTATCCCGTATTGACGCCGGGCAA
GAGCAACTCGGTCGCCGCATACACTATTCTCAGAATGACTTGGTTGAGTACTCACCAGTCACAGAAAAGC
ATCTTACGGATGGCATGACAGTAAGAGAATTATGCAGTGCTGCCATAACCATGAGTGATAACACTGCGGC
CAACTTACTTCTGACAACGATCGGAGGACCGAAGGAGCTAACCGCTTTTTTGCACAACATGGGGGATCAT
GTAACTCGCCTTGATCGTTGGGAACCGGAGCTGAATGAAGCCATACCAAACGACGAGCGTGACACCACGA
TGCCTGTAGCAATGGCAACAACGTTGCGCAAACTATTAACTGGCGAACTACTTACTCTAGCTTCCCGGCA
ACAATTAATAGACTGGATGGAGGCGGATAAAGTTGCAGGACCACTTCTGCGCTCGGCCCTTCCGGCTGGC
TGGTTTATTGCTGATAAATCTGGAGCCGGTGAGCGTGGAAGCCGCGGTATCATTGCAGCACTGGGGCCAG
ATGGTAAGCCCTCCCGTATCGTAGTTATCTACACGACGGGGAGTCAGGCAACTATGGATGAACGAAATAG
ACAGATCGCTGAGATAGGTGCCTCACTGATTAAGCATTGGTAACTGTCAGACCAAGTTTACTCATATATA
CTTTAGATTGATTTAAAACTTCATTTTTAATTTAAAAGGATCTAGGTGAAGATCCTTTTTGATAATCTCA
TGACCAAAATCCCTTAACGTGAGTTTTCGTTCCACTGAGCGTCAGACCCCGTAGAAAAGATCAAAGGATC
TTCTTGAGATCCTTTTTTTCTGCGCGTAATCTGCTGCTTGCAAACAAAAAAACCACCGCTACCAGCGGTG
GTTTGTTTGCCGGATCAAGAGCTACCAACTCTTTTTCCGAAGGTAACTGGCTTCAGCAGAGCGCAGATAC
CAAATACTGTTCTTCTAGTGTAGCCGTAGTTAGGCCACCACTTCAAGAACTCTGTAGCACCGCCTACATA
CCTCGCTCTGCTAATCCTGTTACCAGTGGCTGCTGCCAGTGGCGATAAGTCGTGTCTTACCGGGTTGGAC
TCAAGACGATAGTTACCGGATAAGGCGCAGCGGTCGGGCTGAACGGGGGGTTCGTGCACACAGCCCAGCT
TGGAGCGAACGACCTACACCGAACTGAGATACCTACAGCGTGAGCTATGAGAAAGCGCCACGCTTCCCGA
AGGGAGAAAGGCGGACAGGTATCCGGTAAGCGGCAGGGTCGGAACAGGAGAGCGCACGAGGGAGCTTCCA
GGGGGAAACGCCTGGTATCTTTATAGTCCTGTCGGGTTTCGCCACCTCTGACTTGAGCGTCGATTTTTGT
GATGCTCGTCAGGGGGGCGGAGCCTATGGAAAAACGCCAGCAACGCGGCCTTTTTACGGTTCCTGGCCTT
TTGCTGGCCTTTTGCTCACATGT
